Addgene plasmid #167876: NAX_CAGGS_CAS9_m4_KRAB_iRFP713
Purpose: PiggyBac compatible plasmid expressing dCas9-KRAB
Depositing lab: Alejandro Chavez & Nan Cher Yeo. Depositing organization: Columbia University. Publication: Generation and application of a versatile CRISPR toolkit for mammalian cell engineering. Nghi Dang , Alissa Lance-Byrne, Angela Tung, Xiaoge Guo, Ryan J Cecchi, Joanna Buchthal, Alejandro Chavez, Nan Cher Yeo. Synthetic Biology, Volume 6, Issue 1, 2021 10.1093/synbio/ysab033.
Backbone
  Vector backbone: pB-CAGGS
  Vector type: CRISPR
  Selectable markers: iRFP713
Growth in bacteria
  Bacterial resistance: Ampicillin, 100 μg/mL
  Growth temperature: 30°C
  Growth strain: NEB Stable
  Copy number: High Copy
Gene/Insert
  Gene/Insert name: dCas9-KRAB
  Species: Synthetic
  Mutation: D10A, D839A, H840A, N863A
  Cloning method: Gibson Cloning
Terms and licenses: Academic/Nonprofit Terms; Industry Terms: Not Available to Industry
How to cite: NAX_CAGGS_CAS9_m4_KRAB_iRFP713 was a gift from Alejandro Chavez & Nan Cher Yeo (Addgene plasmid # 167876 ; http://n2t.net/addgene:167876 ; RRID:Addgene_167876)
