[The description below was written by a language model from this plasmid's Addgene catalogue record and pLannotate feature annotations shown in this document.]
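Description:
NAX_CAGGS_CAS9_m4_KRAB_iRFP713 is a PiggyBac-compatible mammalian CRISPR interference plasmid built on the pB-CAGGS backbone, about 12.5 kb in the sequenced record. It is maintained in E. coli through a high-copy ColE1/pUC-type origin with ampicillin resistance (AmpR, bla promoter). The backbone also carries an f1 origin and remnants of lac/lacZα cloning sequences. The automated annotation does not call the PiggyBac transposon terminal repeats. Short matches to a bacteriophage lambda protein flank the mammalian cassettes, but the record does not explain what these regions are. PiggyBac compatibility therefore rests on the catalogue description: co-delivery of PiggyBac transposase would be expected to integrate the cargo stably into the host genome.

The main expression unit uses the CAGGS promoter, composed of the CMV enhancer, the chicken β-actin promoter and a chimeric β-actin/β-globin intron, for strong constitutive transcription. It drives Cas9m4, a Streptococcus pyogenes Cas9 carrying D10A, D839A, H840A and N863A, which retains guide RNA-directed DNA binding but lacks nuclease activity. Downstream lies a short segment annotated by homology as a ZNF720 fragment. This presumably corresponds to the KRAB repressor domain named in the record, and it is followed by an HSV TK polyadenylation signal. A second, independent cassette uses the EF-1α core promoter to express the near-infrared fluorescent protein iRFP713 with an SV40 poly(A) signal. iRFP713 is the listed selectable marker, so cells carrying the construct are identified or sorted by fluorescence rather than selected with a drug. No guide RNA cassette is annotated, so guides must be supplied separately. The plasmid is intended for generating mammalian cell lines that stably express dCas9-KRAB for targeted transcriptional repression.
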