Features (pLannotate 1.2.2; 21 found; start..end, strand, type, name):
    145..1161    +  intron         chimeric intron: chimera between introns from chicken β-actin and rabbit β-globin
   1264..5367    +  CDS            Cas9m4: catalytically dead mutant of the Cas9 endonuclease from the Streptococcus pyogenes Type II CRISPR/Cas system RNA-guided DNA-binding protein that lacks endonuclease activity due to the mutations D10A, D839A, H840A, and N863A (Mali et al., 2013)
   5467..5655    +  CDS            ZNF720 (fragment): ZN720_HUMAN - Experimental evidence at protein level: Swiss-Prot protein existence level 1. From Homo sapiens (Human).
   5754..5802    +  polyA_signal   HSV TK poly(A) signal: herpes simplex virus thymidine kinase polyadenylation signal (Cole and Stacy, 1985)
   6034..6245    +  promoter       EF-1α core promoter: core promoter for human elongation factor EF-1α
   6261..7211    +  CDS            iRFP713: phytochrome-based near-infrared fluorescent protein, originally termed iRFP (Filonov et al., 2011) name was changed to iRFP713 (Shcherbakova and Verkhusha, 2013)
   7215..7336    +  polyA_signal   SV40 poly(A) signal: SV40 polyadenylation signal
   7354..7446    +  ncRNA          G-CSF SLDE: Accession: RF00183 - G-CSF factor stem-loop destabilising element (SLDE)
   8143..8610    +  CDS            B (fragment): PORTL_LAMBD - Experimental evidence at protein level: Swiss-Prot protein existence level 1. Forms the portal vertex of the capsid (PubMed:6228056, PubMed:6232391). This portal plays critical roles in head assembly, genome packaging, neck/tail attachment, and genome ejection (Probable). The portal protein multimerizes as a single ring-shaped homododecamer arranged around a central channel (PubMed:6232391). Binds to the terminase subunits to form the packaging machine (PubMed:7799432). From Escherichia phage lambda (Bacteriophage lambda).
   8646..8668    -  protein_bind   lac operator (fragment): The lac repressor binds to the lac operator to inhibit transcription in E. coli. This inhibition can be relieved by adding lactose or isopropyl-β-D-thiogalactopyranoside (IPTG). lac repressor encoded by lacI
   8672..8702    -  promoter       lac promoter: promoter for the E. coli lac operon
   8717..8738    -  protein_bind   CAP binding site: CAP binding activates transcription in the presence of cAMP. E. coli catabolite activator protein
   8751..8843    -  CDS            lacI (fragment): lac repressor; lacI; The lac repressor binds to the lac operator to inhibit transcription in E. coli. This inhibition can be relieved by adding lactose or isopropyl-β-D-thiogalactopyranoside (IPTG).
   9026..9614    -  rep_origin     ori: high-copy-number ColE1/pMB1/pBR322/pUC origin of replication
   9785..10645   -  CDS            AmpR: β-lactamase; bla; confers resistance to ampicillin, carbenicillin, and related antibiotics
  10646..10750   -  promoter       AmpR promoter: bla
  10803..11231   -  rep_origin     f1 ori (sequence partly withheld): f1 bacteriophage origin of replication; arrow indicates direction of (+) strand synthesis
  11236..11391   -  CDS            lacZα (fragment): LacZα fragment of β-galactosidase; lacZ fragment
  11393..11512   +  CDS            B (fragment): PORTL_LAMBD - Experimental evidence at protein level: Swiss-Prot protein existence level 1. Forms the portal vertex of the capsid (PubMed:6228056, PubMed:6232391). This portal plays critical roles in head assembly, genome packaging, neck/tail attachment, and genome ejection (Probable). The portal protein multimerizes as a single ring-shaped homododecamer arranged around a central channel (PubMed:6232391). Binds to the terminase subunits to form the packaging machine (PubMed:7799432). From Escherichia phage lambda (Bacteriophage lambda).
  12002..12381   +  enhancer       CMV enhancer: human cytomegalovirus immediate early enhancer
  12383..144     +  promoter       chicken β-actin promoter (across the origin): No description available
>Addgene plasmid #167876 | NAX_CAGGS_CAS9_m4_KRAB_iRFP713 | addgene full sequence | sequence record 354087 | Addgene Partial NGS Result
GGGGCGGGGCGGGGCGAGGGGCGGGGCGGGGCGAGGCGGAGAGGTGCGGCGGCAGCCAATCAGAGCGGCG
CGCTCCGAAAGTTTCCTTTTATGGCGAGGCGGCGGCGGCGGCGGCCCTATAAAAAGCGAAGCGCGCGGCG
GGCGGGAGTCGCTGCGCGCTGCCTTCGCCCCGTGCCCCGCTCCGCCGCCGCCTCGCGCCGCCCGCCCCGG
CTCTGACTGACCGCGTTACTCCCACAGGTGAGCGGGCGGGACGGCCCTTCTCCTCCGGGCTGTAATTAGC
GCTTGGTTTAATGACGGCTTGTTTCTTTTCTGTGGCTGCGTGAAAGCCTTGAGGGGCTCCGGGAGGGCCC
TTTGTGCGGGGGGAGCGGCTCGGGGGGTGCGTGCGTGTGTGTGTGCGTGGGGAGCGCCGCGTGCGGCTCC
GCGCTGCCCGGCGGCTGTGAGCGCTGCGGGCGCGGCGCGGGGCTTTTTGCGCTCCGCAGTGTGCGCGAGG
GGAGCGCGGCCGGGGGCGGTGCCCCGCGGTGCGGGGGGGGCTGCGAGGGGAACAAAGGCTGCGTGCGGGG
TGTGTGCGTGGGGGGGTGAGCAGGGGGTGTGGGCGCGTCGGTCGGGCTGCAACCCCCCCTGCACCCCCCT
CCCCGAGTTGCTGAGCACGGCCCGGCTTCGGGTGCGGGGCTCCGTACGGGGCGTGGCGCGGGGCTCGCCG
TGCCGGGCGGGGGGTGGCGGCAGGTGGGGGTGCCGGGCGGGGCGGGGCCGCCTCGGGCCGGGGAGGGCTC
GGGGGAGGGGCGCGGCGGCCCCCGGAGCGCCGGCGGCTGTCGAGGCGCGGCGAGCCGCAGCCATTGCCTT
TTATGGTAATCGTGCGAGAGGGCGCAGGGACTTCCTTTGTCCCAAATCTGTGCGGAGCCGAAATCTGGGA
GGCGCCGCCGCACCCCCTCTAGCGGGCGCGGGGCGAAGCGGTGCGGCGCCGGCAGGAAGGAAATGGGCGG
GGAGGGCCTTCGTGCGTCGCCGCGCCGCCGTCCCCTTCTCCCTCTCCAGCCTCGGGGCTGTCCGCGGGGG
GACGGCTGCCTTCGGGGGGGACGGGGCAGGGCGGGGTTCGGCTTCTGGCGTGTGACCGGCGGCTCTAGAG
CCTCTGCTAACCATGTTCATGCCTTCTTCTTTTTCCTACAGCTCCTGGGCAACGTGCTGGTTATTGTGCT
GTCTCATCATTTTGGCAAAGAATCTAGATACCCTCGTAAAGGTCTAGAGCTAGCGGATCGAACCCTTGCC
ACCATGGACAAGAAGTACTCCATTGGGCTCGCTATCGGCACAAACAGCGTCGGCTGGGCCGTCATTACGG
ACGAGTACAAGGTGCCGAGCAAAAAATTCAAAGTTCTGGGCAATACCGATCGCCACAGCATAAAGAAGAA
CCTCATTGGCGCCCTCCTGTTCGACTCCGGGGAGACGGCCGAAGCCACGCGGCTCAAAAGAACAGCACGG
CGCAGATATACCCGCAGAAAGAATCGGATCTGCTACCTGCAGGAGATCTTTAGTAATGAGATGGCTAAGG
TGGATGACTCTTTCTTCCATAGGCTGGAGGAGTCCTTTTTGGTGGAGGAGGATAAAAAGCACGAGCGCCA
CCCAATCTTTGGCAATATCGTGGACGAGGTGGCGTACCATGAAAAGTACCCAACCATATATCATCTGAGG
AAGAAGCTTGTAGACAGTACTGATAAGGCTGACTTGCGGTTGATCTATCTCGCGCTGGCGCATATGATCA
AATTTCGGGGACACTTCCTCATCGAGGGGGACCTGAACCCAGACAACAGCGATGTCGACAAACTCTTTAT
CCAACTGGTTCAGACTTACAATCAGCTTTTCGAAGAGAACCCGATCAACGCATCCGGAGTTGACGCCAAA
GCAATCCTGAGCGCTAGGCTGTCCAAATCCCGGCGGCTCGAAAACCTCATCGCACAGCTCCCTGGGGAGA
AGAAGAACGGCCTGTTTGGTAATCTTATCGCCCTGTCACTCGGGCTGACCCCCAACTTTAAATCTAACTT
CGACCTGGCCGAAGATGCCAAGCTTCAACTGAGCAAAGACACCTACGATGATGATCTCGACAATCTGCTG
GCCCAGATCGGCGACCAGTACGCAGACCTTTTTTTGGCGGCAAAGAACCTGTCAGACGCCATTCTGCTGA
GTGATATTCTGCGAGTGAACACGGAGATCACCAAAGCTCCGCTGAGCGCTAGTATGATCAAGCGCTATGA
TGAGCACCACCAAGACTTGACTTTGCTGAAGGCCCTTGTCAGACAGCAACTGCCTGAGAAGTACAAGGAA
ATTTTCTTCGATCAGTCTAAAAATGGCTACGCCGGATACATTGACGGCGGAGCAAGCCAGGAGGAATTTT
ACAAATTTATTAAGCCCATCTTGGAAAAAATGGACGGCACCGAGGAGCTGCTGGTAAAGCTTAACAGAGA
AGATCTGTTGCGCAAACAGCGCACTTTCGACAATGGAAGCATCCCCCACCAGATTCACCTGGGCGAACTG
CACGCTATCCTCAGGCGGCAAGAGGATTTCTACCCCTTTTTGAAAGATAACAGGGAAAAGATTGAGAAAA
TCCTCACATTTCGGATACCCTACTATGTAGGCCCCCTCGCCCGGGGAAATTCCAGATTCGCGTGGATGAC
TCGCAAATCAGAAGAGACCATCACTCCCTGGAACTTCGAGGAAGTCGTGGATAAGGGGGCCTCTGCCCAG
TCCTTCATCGAAAGGATGACTAACTTTGATAAAAATCTGCCTAACGAAAAGGTGCTTCCTAAACACTCTC
TGCTGTACGAGTACTTCACAGTTTATAACGAGCTCACCAAGGTCAAATACGTCACAGAAGGGATGAGAAA
GCCAGCATTCCTGTCTGGAGAGCAGAAGAAAGCTATCGTGGACCTCCTCTTCAAGACGAACCGGAAAGTT
ACCGTGAAACAGCTCAAAGAAGACTATTTCAAAAAGATTGAATGTTTCGACTCTGTTGAAATCAGCGGAG
TGGAGGATCGCTTCAACGCATCCCTGGGAACGTATCACGATCTCCTGAAAATCATTAAAGACAAGGACTT
CCTGGACAATGAGGAGAACGAGGACATTCTTGAGGACATTGTCCTCACCCTTACGTTGTTTGAAGATAGG
GAGATGATTGAAGAACGCTTGAAAACTTACGCTCATCTCTTCGACGACAAAGTCATGAAACAGCTCAAGA
GGCGCCGATATACAGGATGGGGGCGGCTGTCAAGAAAACTGATCAATGGGATCCGAGACAAGCAGAGTGG
AAAGACAATCCTGGATTTTCTTAAGTCCGATGGATTTGCCAACCGGAACTTCATGCAGTTGATCCATGAT
GACTCTCTCACCTTTAAGGAGGACATCCAGAAAGCACAAGTTTCTGGCCAGGGGGACAGTCTTCACGAGC
ACATCGCTAATCTTGCAGGTAGCCCAGCTATCAAAAAGGGAATACTGCAGACCGTTAAGGTCGTGGATGA
ACTCGTCAAAGTAATGGGAAGGCATAAGCCCGAGAATATCGTTATCGAGATGGCCCGAGAGAACCAAACT
ACCCAGAAGGGACAGAAGAACAGTAGGGAAAGGATGAAGAGGATTGAAGAGGGTATAAAAGAACTGGGGT
CCCAAATCCTTAAGGAACACCCAGTTGAAAACACCCAGCTTCAGAATGAGAAGCTCTACCTGTACTACCT
GCAGAACGGCAGGGACATGTACGTGGATCAGGAACTGGACATCAATCGGCTCTCCGACTACGACGTGGCT
GCTATCGTGCCCCAGTCTTTTCTCAAAGATGATTCTATTGATAATAAAGTGTTGACAAGATCCGATAAAG
CTAGAGGGAAGAGTGATAACGTCCCCTCAGAAGAAGTTGTCAAGAAAATGAAAAATTATTGGCGGCAGCT
GCTGAACGCCAAACTGATCACACAACGGAAGTTCGATAATCTGACTAAGGCTGAACGAGGTGGCCTGTCT
GAGTTGGATAAAGCCGGCTTCATCAAAAGGCAGCTTGTTGAGACACGCCAGATCACCAAGCACGTGGCCC
AAATTCTCGATTCACGCATGAACACCAAGTACGATGAAAATGACAAACTGATTCGAGAGGTGAAAGTTAT
TACTCTGAAGTCTAAGCTGGTCTCAGATTTCAGAAAGGACTTTCAGTTTTATAAGGTGAGAGAGATCAAC
AATTACCACCATGCGCATGATGCCTACCTGAATGCAGTGGTAGGCACTGCACTTATCAAAAAATATCCCA
AGCTTGAATCTGAATTTGTTTACGGAGACTATAAAGTGTACGATGTTAGGAAAATGATCGCAAAGTCTGA
GCAGGAAATAGGCAAGGCCACCGCTAAGTACTTCTTTTACAGCAATATTATGAATTTTTTCAAGACCGAG
ATTACACTGGCCAATGGAGAGATTCGGAAGCGACCACTTATCGAAACAAACGGAGAAACAGGAGAAATCG
TGTGGGACAAGGGTAGGGATTTCGCGACAGTCCGGAAGGTCCTGTCCATGCCGCAGGTGAACATCGTTAA
AAAGACCGAAGTACAGACCGGAGGCTTCTCCAAGGAAAGTATCCTCCCGAAAAGGAACAGCGACAAGCTG
ATCGCACGCAAAAAAGATTGGGACCCCAAGAAATACGGCGGATTCGATTCTCCTACAGTCGCTTACAGTG
TACTGGTTGTGGCCAAAGTGGAGAAAGGGAAGTCTAAAAAACTCAAAAGCGTCAAGGAACTGCTGGGCAT
CACAATCATGGAGCGATCAAGCTTCGAAAAAAACCCCATCGACTTTCTCGAGGCGAAAGGATATAAAGAG
GTCAAAAAAGACCTCATCATTAAGCTTCCCAAGTACTCTCTCTTTGAGCTTGAAAACGGCCGGAAACGAA
TGCTCGCTAGTGCGGGCGAGCTGCAGAAAGGTAACGAGCTGGCACTGCCCTCTAAATACGTTAATTTCTT
GTATCTGGCCAGCCACTATGAAAAGCTCAAAGGGTCTCCCGAAGATAATGAGCAGAAGCAGCTGTTCGTG
GAACAACACAAACACTACCTTGATGAGATCATCGAGCAAATAAGCGAATTCTCCAAAAGAGTGATCCTCG
CCGACGCTAACCTCGATAAGGTGCTTTCTGCTTACAATAAGCACAGGGATAAGCCCATCAGGGAGCAGGC
AGAAAACATTATCCACTTGTTTACTCTGACCAACTTGGGCGCGCCTGCAGCCTTCAAGTACTTCGACACC
ACCATAGACAGAAAGCGGTACACCTCTACAAAGGAGGTCCTGGACGCCACACTGATTCATCAGTCAATTA
CGGGGCTCTATGAAACAAGAATCGACCTCTCTCAGCTCGGTGGAGACAGCAGGGCTGACCCCAAGAAGAA
GAGGAAGGTGAGTGGTGGAGGAAGTGGCGGGTCAGGGTCGATGGACGCGAAATCACTTACGGCATGGTCG
AGAACACTGGTTACGTTCAAGGACGTGTTTGTGGACTTTACACGTGAGGAGTGGAAATTGCTGGATACTG
CGCAACAAATTGTGTATCGAAATGTCATGCTTGAGAATTACAAGAACCTCGTCAGTCTCGGATACCAGTT
GACGAAACCGGATGTGATCCTTAGGCTCGAAAAGGGGGAAGAACCTTGGCTGGTATAGAAGAATTCGATC
CCTACCGGTTAGTAATGAGTTTAAACGGGGGAGGCTAACTGAAACACGGAAGGAGACAATACCGGAAGGA
ACCCGCGCTATGACGGCAATAAAAAGACAGAATAAAACGCACGGGTGTTGGGTCGTTTGTTCATAAACGC
GGGGTTCGGTCCCAGGGCTGGCACTCTGTCGATACCCCACCGAGACCCCATTGGGGCCAATACGCCCGCG
TTTCTTCCTTTTCCCCACCCCACCCCCCAAGTTCGGGTGAAGGCCCAGGGCTCGCAGCCAACGTCGGGGC
GGCAGGCCCTGCCATAGCAGATCTGCGAAATCGGATCCGCGGCCGCACTGATTCTAGCTGCAGAGGCTCC
GGTGCCCGTCAGTGGGCAGAGCGCACATCGCCCACAGTCCCCGAGAAGTTGGGGGGAGGGGTCGGCAATT
GAACCGGTGCCTAGAGAAGGTGGCGCGGGGTAAACTGGGAAAGTGATGTCGTGTACTGGCTCCGCCTTTT
TCCCGAGGGTGGGGGAGAACCGTATATAAGTGCAGTAGTCGCCGTGAACGTTCTTTTTCGCAACGGGTTT
GCCGCCAGAACACAGGATCCTCGAGCCACCATGGCGGAAGGATCCGTCGCCAGGCAGCCTGACCTCTTGA
CCTGCGACGATGAGCCGATCCATATCCCCGGTGCCATCCAACCGCATGGACTGCTGCTCGCCCTCGCCGC
CGACATGACGATCGTTGCCGGCAGCGACAACCTTCCCGAACTCACCGGACTGGCGATCGGCGCCCTGATC
GGCCGCTCTGCGGCCGATGTCTTCGACTCGGAAACGCACAACCGTCTGACGATCGCCTTGGCCGAGCCCG
GGGCGGCCGTCGGAGCACCGATCACTGTCGGCTTCACGATGCGAAAGGACGCAGGCTTCATCGGCTCCTG
GCATCGCCATGATCAGCTCATCTTCCTCGAGCTCGAGCCTCCCCAGCGGGACGTCGCCGAGCCGCAGGCG
TTCTTCCGCCGCACCAACAGCGCCATCCGCCGCCTGCAGGCCGCCGAAACCTTGGAAAGCGCCTGCGCCG
CCGCGGCGCAAGAGGTGCGGAAGATTACCGGCTTCGATCGGGTGATGATCTATCGCTTCGCCTCCGACTC
CAGCGGCGAAGTGATCGCAGAGGATCGGTGCGCCGAGGTCGAGTCAAAACTAGGCCTGCACTATCCTGCC
TCAACCGTGCCGGCGCAGGCCCGTCGGCTCTATACCATCAACCCGGTACGGATCATTCCCGATATCAATT
ATCGGCCGGTGCCGGTCACCCCAGACCTCAATCCGGTCACCGGGCGGCCGATTGATCTTAGCTTCGCCAT
CCTGCGCAGCGTATCGCCCGTCCATCTGGAGTTCATGCGCAACATAGGCATGCACGGCACGATGTCGATC
TCGATTTTGCGCGGCGAGCGACTGTGGGGATTGATCGTTTGCCATCACCGAACGCCGTACTACGTCGATC
TCGATGGCCGCCAAGCCTGCGAGCTAGTCGCCCAGGTTCTGGCCTGGCAGATCGGCGTGATGGAAGAGTG
AGTTAACTTGTTTATTGCAGCTTATAATGGTTACAAATAAAGCAATAGCATCACAAATTTCACAAATAAA
GCATTTTTTTCACTGCATTCTAGTTGTGGTTTGTCCAAACTCATCAATGTATCTTATCATGTCTGGAATT
GACTCAAATGATGTCAATTAGTCTATCAGAAGCTCATCTGGTCTCCCTTCCGGGGGACAAGACATCCCTG
TTTAATATTTAAACAGCAGTGTTCCCAAACTGGGTTCTTATATCCCTTGCTCTGGTCAACCAGGTTGCAG
GGTTTCCTGTCCTCACAGGAACGAAGTCCCTAAAGAAACAGTGGCAGCCAGGTTTAGCCCCGGAATTGAC
TGGATTCCTTTTTTAGGGCCCATTGGTATGGCTTTTTCCCCGTATCCCCCCAGGTGTCTGCAGGCTCAAA
GAGCAGCGAGAAGCGTTCAGAGGAAAGCGATCCCGTGCCACCTTCCCCGTGCCCGGGCTGTCCCCGCACG
CTGCCGGCTCGGGGATGCGGGGGGAGCGCCGGACCGGAGCGGAGCCCCGGGCGGCTCGCTGCTGCCCCCT
AGCGGGGGAGGGACGTAATTACATCCCTGGGGGCTTTGGGGGGGGGCTGTCCCTGATATCTATAACAAGA
AAATATATATATAATAAGTTATCACGTAAGTAGAACATGAAATAACAATATAATTATCGTATGAGTTAAA
TCTTAAAAGTCACGTAAAAGATAATCATGCGTCATTTTGACTCACGCGGTCGTTATAGTTCAAAATCAGT
GACACTTACCGCATTGACAAGCACGCCTCACGGGAGCTCCAAGCGGCGACTGAGATGTCCTAAATGCACA
GCGACGGATTCGCGCTATTTAGAAAGAGAGAGCAATATTTCAAGAATGCATGCGTCAATTTTACGCAGAC
TATCTTTCTAGGGTTAATCTAGCTGCATCAGGATCATATCGTCGGGTCTTTTTTCCGGCTCAGTCATCGC
CCAAGCTGGCGCTATCTGGGCATCGGGGAGGAAGAAGCCCGTGCCTTTTCCCGCGAGGTTGAAGCGGCAT
GGAAAGAGTTTGCCGAGGATGACTGCTGCTGCATTGACGTTGAGCGAAAACGCACGTTTACCATGATGAT
TCGGGAAGGTGTGGCCATGCACGCCTTTAACGGTGAACTGTTCGTTCAGGCCACCTGGGATACCAGTTCG
TCGCGGCTTTTCCGGACACAGTTCCGGATGGTCAGCCCGAAGCGCATCAGCAACCCGAACAATACCGGCG
ACAGCCGGAACTGCCGTGCCGGTGTGCAGATTAATGACAGCGGTGCGGCGCTGGGATATTACGTCAGCGA
GGACGGGTATCCTGGCTGGATGCCGCAGAAATGGACATGGATACCCCGTGAGTTACCCGGCGGGCGCGCT
TGGCGTAATCATGGTCATAGCTGTTTCCTGTGTGAAATTGTTATCCGCTCACAATTCCACACAACATACG
AGCCGGAAGCATAAAGTGTAAAGCCTGGGGTGCCTAATGAGTGAGCTAACTCACATTAATTGCGTTGCGC
TCACTGCCCGCTTTCCAGTCGGGAAACCTGTCGTGCCAGCTGCATTAATGAATCGGCCAACGCGCGGGGA
GAGGCGGTTTGCGTATTGGGCGCTCTTCCGCTTCCTCGCTCACTGACTCGCTGCGCTCGGTCGTTCGGCT
GCGGCGAGCGGTATCAGCTCACTCAAAGGCGGTAATACGGTTATCCACAGAATCAGGGGATAACGCAGGA
AAGAACATGTGAGCAAAAGGCCAGCAAAAGGCCAGGAACCGTAAAAAGGCCGCGTTGCTGGCGTTTTTCC
ATAGGCTCCGCCCCCCTGACGAGCATCACAAAAATCGACGCTCAAGTCAGAGGTGGCGAAACCCGACAGG
ACTATAAAGATACCAGGCGTTTCCCCCTGGAAGCTCCCTCGTGCGCTCTCCTGTTCCGACCCTGCCGCTT
ACCGGATACCTGTCCGCCTTTCTCCCTTCGGGAAGCGTGGCGCTTTCTCATAGCTCACGCTGTAGGTATC
TCAGTTCGGTGTAGGTCGTTCGCTCCAAGCTGGGCTGTGTGCACGAACCCCCCGTTCAGCCCGACCGCTG
CGCCTTATCCGGTAACTATCGTCTTGAGTCCAACCCGGTAAGACACGACTTATCGCCACTGGCAGCAGCC
ACTGGTAACAGGATTAGCAGAGCGAGGTATGTAGGCGGTGCTACAGAGTTCTTGAAGTGGTGGCCTAACT
ACGGCTACACTAGAAGAACAGTATTTGGTATCTGCGCTCTGCTGAAGCCAGTTACCTTCGGAAAAAGAGT
TGGTAGCTCTTGATCCGGCAAACAAACCACCGCTGGTAGCGGTGGTTTTTTTGTTTGCAAGCAGCAGATT
ACGCGCAGAAAAAAAGGATCTCAAGAAGATCCTTTGATCTTTTCTACGGGGTCTGACGCTCAGTGGAACG
AAAACTCACGTTAAGGGATTTTGGTCATGAGATTATCAAAAAGGATCTTCACCTAGATCCTTTTAAATTA
AAAATGAAGTTTTAAATCAATCTAAAGTATATATGAGTAAACTTGGTCTGACAGTTACCAATGCTTAATC
AGTGAGGCACCTATCTCAGCGATCTGTCTATTTCGTTCATCCATAGTTGCCTGACTCCCCGTCGTGTAGA
TAACTACGATACGGGAGGGCTTACCATCTGGCCCCAGTGCTGCAATGATACCGCGAGACCCACGCTCACC
GGCTCCAGATTTATCAGCAATAAACCAGCCAGCCGGAAGGGCCGAGCGCAGAAGTGGTCCTGCAACTTTA
TCCGCCTCCATCCAGTCTATTAATTGTTGCCGGGAAGCTAGAGTAAGTAGTTCGCCAGTTAATAGTTTGC
GCAACGTTGTTGCCATTGCTACAGGCATCGTGGTGTCACGCTCGTCGTTTGGTATGGCTTCATTCAGCTC
CGGTTCCCAACGATCAAGGCGAGTTACATGATCCCCCATGTTGTGCAAAAAAGCGGTTAGCTCCTTCGGT
CCTCCGATCGTTGTCAGAAGTAAGTTGGCCGCAGTGTTATCACTCATGGTTATGGCAGCACTGCATAATT
CTCTTACTGTCATGCCATCCGTAAGATGCTTTTCTGTGACTGGTGAGTACTCAACCAAGTCATTCTGAGA
ATAGTGTATGCGGCGACCGAGTTGCTCTTGCCCGGCGTCAATACGGGATAATACCGCGCCACATAGCAGA
ACTTTAAAAGTGCTCATCATTGGAAAACGTTCTTCGGGGCGAAAACTCTCAAGGATCTTACCGCTGTTGA
GATCCAGTTCGATGTAACCCACTCGTGCACCCAACTGATCTTCAGCATCTTTTACTTTCACCAGCGTTTC
TGGGTGAGCAAAAACAGGAAGGCAAAATGCCGCAAAAAAGGGAATAAGGGCGACACGGAAATGTTGAATA
CTCATACTCTTCCTTTTTCAATATTATTGAAGCATTTATCAGGGTTATTGTCTCATGAGCGGATACATAT
TTGAATGTATTTAGAAAAATAAACAAATAGGGGTTCCGCGCACATTTCCCCGAAAAGTGCCACCTAAATT
GTAAGCGTTAATATTTTGTTAAAATTCGCGTTAAATTTTTGTTAAATCAGCTCATTTTTTAACCAATAGG
CCGAAATCGGCAAAATCCCTTATAAATCAAAAGAATAGACCGAGATAGGGT
[37 nt withheld, positions 10902-10938]
AAAGAACGTGGACTCCAACGTCAAAGG
[49 nt withheld, positions 10966-11014]
T
[91 nt withheld, positions 11016-11106]
G
[124 nt withheld, positions 11108-11231]
CCCATTCGCCATTCAGGCTGCGCAACTGTTGGGAAGGGCGATCGGTGCGGGCCTCTTCGCTATTACGCCA
GCTGGCGAAAGGGGGATGTGCTGCAAGGCGATTAAGTTGGGTAACGCCAGGGTTTTCCCAGTCACGACGT
TGTAAAACGACGGCCAGTGAGCGCGCCTCGTTCATTCACGTTTTTGAACCCGTGGAGGACGGGCAGACTC
GCGGTGCAAATGTGTTTTACAGCGTGATGGAGCAGATGAAGATGCTCGACACGCTGCAGAACACGCAGCT
AGATTAACCCTAGAAAGATAATCATATTGTGACGTACGTTAAAGATAATCATGTGTAAAATTGACGCATG
TGTTTTATCGGTCTGTATATCGAGGTTTATTTATTAATTTGAATAGATATTAAGTTTTATTATATTTACA
CTTACATACTAATAATAAATTCAACAAACAATTTATTTATGTTTATTTATTTATTAAAAAAAACAAAAAC
TCAAAATTTCTTCTATAAAGTAACAAAACTTTTATGAGGGACAGCCCCCCCCCAAAGCCCCCAGGGATGT
AATTACGTCCCTCCCCCGCTAGGGGGCAGCAGCGAGCCGCCCGGGGCTCCGCTCCGGTCCGGCGCTCCCC
CCGCATCCCCGAGCCGGCAGCGTGCGGGGACAGCCCGGGCACGGGGAAGGTGGCACGGGATCGCTTTCCT
CTGAACGCTTCTCGCTGCTCTTTGAGCCTGCAGACACCTGGGGGGATACGGGGAAAAGGCCTCCACGGCC
GACATTGATTATTGACTAGTTATTAATAGTAATCAATTACGGGGTCATTAGTTCATAGCCCATATATGGA
GTTCCGCGTTACATAACTTACGGTAAATGGCCCGCCTGGCTGACCGCCCAACGACCCCCGCCCATTGACG
TCAATAATGACGTATGTTCCCATAGTAACGCCAATAGGGACTTTCCATTGACGTCAATGGGTGGAGTATT
TACGGTAAACTGCCCACTTGGCAGTACATCAAGTGTATCATATGCCAAGTACGCCCCCTATTGACGTCAA
TGACGGTAAATGGCCCGCCTGGCATTATGCCCAGTACATGACCTTATGGGACTTTCCTACTTGGCAGTAC
ATCTACGTATTAGTCATCGCTATTACCATGGTCGAGGTGAGCCCCACGTTCTGCTTCACTCTCCCCATCT
CCCCCCCCTCCCCACCCCCAATTTTGTATTTATTTATTTTTTAATTATTTTGTGCAGCGATGGGGGCGGG
GGGGGGGGGGGG
